>Addgene plasmid #248589 | GST-tag RNF14 binding E2 variant L3R14-1 | addgene full sequence | sequence record 494555 | Addgene NGS Result
TTGACAATTAATCATCGGCTCGTATAATGTGTGGAATTGTGAGCGGATAACAATTTCACACAGGAAACAG
TATTCATGTCCCCTATACTAGGTTATTGGAAAATTAAGGGCCTTGTGCAACCCACTCGACTTCTTTTGGA
ATATCTTGAAGAAAAATATGAAGAGCATTTGTATGAGCGCGATGAAGGTGATAAATGGCGAAACAAAAAG
TTTGAATTGGGTTTGGAGTTTCCCAATCTTCCTTATTATATTGATGGTGATGTTAAATTAACACAGTCTA
TGGCCATCATACGTTATATAGCTGACAAGCACAACATGTTGGGTGGTTGTCCAAAAGAGCGTGCAGAGAT
TTCAATGCTTGAAGGAGCGGTTTTGGATATTAGATACGGTGTTTCGAGAATTGCATATAGTAAAGACTTT
GAAACTCTCAAAGTTGATTTTCTTAGCAAGCTACCTGAAATGCTGAAAATGTTCGAAGATCGTTTATGTC
ATAAAACATATTTAAATGGTGATCATGTAACCCATCCTGACTTCATGTTGTATGACGCTCTTGATGTTGT
TTTATACATGGACCCAATGTGCCTGGATGCGTTCCCAAAATTAGTTTGTTTTAAAAAACGTATTGAAGCT
ATCCCACAAATTGATAAGTACTTGAAATCCAGCAAGTATATAGCATGGCCTTTGCAGGGCTGGCAAGCCA
CGTTTGGTGGTGGCGACCATCCTCCAAAATCGGATGAAAACCTGTATTTTCAGGGATCCATGGCGGCCAG
CAGGAGGCTGATGAAGGAGCTTGAAGAAATCCGCAAAGCAGGGATGAAAAACTTCCGTAACATCCAGGTT
GATGAAGCTAATTTATTGACTTGGCAAGGGCTTATTGTTCCTGACAACCCTCCATATGATAAGGGAGCCT
TCAGAATCGAAATCAACTTTCCAGCAGAGTACCCATTCAAACCACCGAAGATCACATTTAAAACAAAGAT
CTATCACCCAAACATCGACGAAAAGGGGCAGGTCTGTCTGCCAGTAATTAGTGCCGAAAAGTGGCAGCGG
GAGACCTGGACCGACCAAGTAATCCAGTCCCTCATAGCACTGGTGAATGACCCCCAGCCTGAGCACCCGC
TTCGGGCTGACCTAGCTGAAGAATACTCTAAGGACCGTAAAAAATTCGCAAAGAATGCTGAAGAGTTTAC
AAAGAAATATGGGGAAAAGCGACCTGTGGACTAAGCGGCCGCATCGTGACTGACTGACGATCTGCCTCGC
GCGTTTCGGTGATGACGGTGAAAACCTCTGACACATGCAGCTCCCGGAGACGGTCACAGCTTGTCTGTAA
GCGGATGCCGGGAGCAGACAAGCCCGTCAGGGCGCGTCAGCGGGTGTTGGCGGGTGTCGGGGCGCAGCCA
TGACCCAGTCACGTAGCGATAGCGGAGTGTATAATTCTTGAAGACGAAAGGGCCTCGTGATACGCCTATT
TTTATAGGTTAATGTCATGATAATAATGGTTTCTTAGACGTCAGGTGGCACTTTTCGGGGAAATGTGCGC
GGAACCCCTATTTGTTTATTTTTCTAAATACATTCAAATATGTATCCGCTCATGAGACAATAACCCTGAT
AAATGCTTCAATAATATTGAAAAAGGAAGAGTATGAGTATTCAACATTTCCGTGTCGCCCTTATTCCCTT
TTTTGCGGCATTTTGCCTTCCTGTTTTTGCTCACCCAGAAACGCTGGTGAAAGTAAAAGATGCTGAAGAT
CAGTTGGGTGCACGAGTGGGTTACATCGAACTGGATCTCAACAGCGGTAAGATCCTTGAGAGTTTTCGCC
CCGAAGAACGTTTTCCAATGATGAGCACTTTTAAAGTTCTGCTATGTGGCGCGGTATTATCCCGTGTTGA
CGCCGGGCAAGAGCAACTCGGTCGCCGCATACACTATTCTCAGAATGACTTGGTTGAGTACTCACCAGTC
ACAGAAAAGCATCTTACGGATGGCATGACAGTAAGAGAATTATGCAGTGCTGCCATAACCATGAGTGATA
ACACTGCGGCCAACTTACTTCTGACAACGATCGGAGGACCGAAGGAGCTAACCGCTTTTTTGCACAACAT
GGGGGATCATGTAACTCGCCTTGATCGTTGGGAACCGGAGCTGAATGAAGCCATACCAAACGACGAGCGT
GACACCACGATGCCTGCAGCAATGGCAACAACGTTGCGCAAACTATTAACTGGCGAACTACTTACTCTAG
CTTCCCGGCAACAATTAATAGACTGGATGGAGGCGGATAAAGTTGCAGGACCACTTCTGCGCTCGGCCCT
TCCGGCTGGCTGGTTTATTGCTGATAAATCTGGAGCCGGTGAGCGTGGGTCTCGCGGTATCATTGCAGCA
CTGGGGCCAGATGGTAAGCCCTCCCGTATCGTAGTTATCTACACGACGGGGAGTCAGGCAACTATGGATG
AACGAAATAGACAGATCGCTGAGATAGGTGCCTCACTGATTAAGCATTGGTAACTGTCAGACCAAGTTTA
CTCATATATACTTTAGATTGATTTAAAACTTCATTTTTAATTTAAAAGGATCTAGGTGAAGATCCTTTTT
GATAATCTCATGACCAAAATCCCTTAACGTGAGTTTTCGTTCCACTGAGCGTCAGACCCCGTAGAAAAGA
TCAAAGGATCTTCTTGAGATCCTTTTTTTCTGCGCGTAATCTGCTGCTTGCAAACAAAAAAACCACCGCT
ACCAGCGGTGGTTTGTTTGCCGGATCAAGAGCTACCAACTCTTTTTCCGAAGGTAACTGGCTTCAGCAGA
GCGCAGATACCAAATACTGTCCTTCTAGTGTAGCCGTAGTTAGGCCACCACTTCAAGAACTCTGTAGCAC
CGCCTACATACCTCGCTCTGCTAATCCTGTTACCAGTGGCTGCTGCCAGTGGCGATAAGTCGTGTCTTAC
CGGGTTGGACTCAAGACGATAGTTACCGGATAAGGCGCAGCGGTCGGGCTGAACGGGGGGTTCGTGCACA
CAGCCCAGCTTGGAGCGAACGACCTACACCGAACTGAGATACCTACAGCGTGAGCTATGAGAAAGCGCCA
CGCTTCCCGAAGGGAGAAAGGCGGACAGGTATCCGGTAAGCGGCAGGGTCGGAACAGGAGAGCGCACGAG
GGAGCTTCCAGGGGGAAACGCCTGGTATCTTTATAGTCCTGTCGGGTTTCGCCACCTCTGACTTGAGCGT
CGATTTTTGTGATGCTCGTCAGGGGGGCGGAGCCTATGGAAAAACGCCAGCAACGCGGCCTTTTTACGGT
TCCTGGCCTTTTGCTGGCCTTTTGCTCACATGTTCTTTCCTGCGTTATCCCCTGATTCTGTGGATAACCG
TATTACCGCCTTTGAGTGAGCTGATACCGCTCGCCGCAGCCGAACGACCGAGCGCAGCGAGTCAGTGAGC
GAGGAAGCGGAAGAGCGCCTGATGCGGTATTTTCTCCTTACGCATCTGTGCGGTATTTCACACCGCATAA
ATTCCGACACCATCGAATGGCGCAAAACCTTTCGCGGTATGGCATGATAGCGCCCGGAAGAGAGTCAATT
CAGGGTGGTGAATGTGAAACCAGTAACGTTATACGATGTCGCAGAGTATGCCGGTGTCTCTTATCAGACC
GTTTCCCGCGTGGTGAACCAGGCCAGCCACGTTTCTGCGAAAACGCGGGAAAAAGTGGAAGCGGCGATGG
CGGAGCTGAATTACATTCCCAACCGCGTGGCACAACAACTGGCGGGCAAACAGTCGTTGCTGATTGGCGT
TGCCACCTCCAGTCTGGCCCTGCACGCGCCGTCGCAAATTGTCGCGGCGATTAAATCTCGCGCCGATCAA
CTGGGTGCCAGCGTGGTGGTGTCGATGGTAGAACGAAGCGGCGTCGAAGCCTGTAAAGCGGCGGTGCACA
ATCTTCTCGCGCAACGCGTCAGTGGGCTGATCATTAACTATCCGCTGGATGACCAGGATGCCATTGCTGT
GGAAGCTGCCTGCACTAATGTTCCGGCGTTATTTCTTGATGTCTCTGACCAGACACCCATCAACAGTATT
ATTTTCTCCCATGAAGACGGTACGCGACTGGGCGTGGAGCATCTGGTCGCATTGGGTCACCAGCAAATCG
CGCTGTTAGCGGGCCCATTAAGTTCTGTCTCGGCGCGTCTGCGTCTGGCTGGCTGGCATAAATATCTCAC
TCGCAATCAAATTCAGCCGATAGCGGAACGGGAAGGCGACTGGAGTGCCATGTCCGGTTTTCAACAAACC
ATGCAAATGCTGAATGAGGGCATCGTTCCCACTGCGATGCTGGTTGCCAACGATCAGATGGCGCTGGGCG
CAATGCGCGCCATTACCGAGTCCGGGCTGCGCGTTGGTGCGGATATCTCGGTAGTGGGATACGACGATAC
CGAAGACAGCTCATGTTATATCCCGCCGTTAACCACCATCAAACAGGATTTTCGCCTGCTGGGGCAAACC
AGCGTGGACCGCTTGCTGCAACTCTCTCAGGGCCAGGCGGTGAAGGGCAATCAGCTGTTGCCCGTCTCAC
TGGTGAAAAGAAAAACCACCCTGGCGCCCAATACGCAAACCGCCTCTCCCCGCGCGTTGGCCGATTCATT
AATGCAGCTGGCACGACAGGTTTCCCGACTGGAAAGCGGGCAGTGAGCGCAACGCAATTAATGTAAGTTA
GCTCACTCATTAGGCACCCCAGGCTTTACACTTTATGCTTCCGGCTCGTATGTTGTGTGGAATTGTGAGC
GGATAACAATTTCACACAGGAAACAGCTATGACCATGATTACGGATTCACTGGCCGTCGTTTTACAACGT
CGTGACTGGGAAAACCCTGGCGTTACCCAACTTAATCGCCTTGCAGCACATCCCCCTTTCGCCAGCTGGC
GTAATAGCGAAGAGGCCCGCACCGATCGCCCTTCCCAACAGTTGCGCAGCCTGAATGGCGAATGGCGCTT
TGCCTGGTTTCCGGCACCAGAAGCGGTGCCGGAAAGCTGGCTGGAGTGCGATCTTCCTGAGGCCGATACT
GTCGTCGTCCCCTCAAACTGGCAGATGCACGGTTACGATGCGCCCATCTACACCAACGTGACCTATCCCA
TTACGGTCAATCCGCCGTTTGTTCCCACGGAGAATCCGACGGGTTGTTACTCGCTCACATTTAATGTTGA
TGAAAGCTGGCTACAGGAAGGCCAGACGCGAATTATTTTTGATGGCGTTGGAATTAGCTTATCGACTGCA
CGGTGCACCAATGCTTCTGGCGTCAGGCAGCCATCGGAAGCTGTGGTATGGCTGTGCAGGTCGTAAATCA
CTGCATAATTCGTGTCGCTCAAGGCGCACTCCCGTTCTGGATAATGTTTTTTGCGCCGACATCATAACGG
TTCTGGCAAATATTCTGAAATGAGCTG
Features (pLannotate 1.2.2; 18 found; start..end, strand, type, name):
      1..29      +  promoter       tac promoter: strong E. coli promoter; hybrid between the trp and lac UV5 promoters
     37..53      +  protein_bind   lac operator: The lac repressor binds to the lac operator to inhibit transcription in E. coli. This inhibition can be relieved by adding lactose or isopropyl-β-D-thiogalactopyranoside (IPTG). lac repressor encoded by lacI
     76..729     +  CDS            GST26_SCHJA: Experimental evidence at protein level: Swiss-Prot protein existence level 1. GST isoenzymes appear to play a central role in the parasite detoxification system. Other functions are also suspected including a role in increasing the solubility of haematin in the parasite gut. From Schistosoma japonicum (Blood fluke).
    736..755     +  CDS            TEV site (fragment): tobacco etch virus (TEV) protease recognition and cleavage site
    760..1221    +  CDS            UBE2L3: UB2L3_HUMAN - Also known as UBCE7, UBCH7. Experimental evidence at protein level: Swiss-Prot protein existence level 1. Ubiquitin-conjugating enzyme E2 that specifically acts with HECT-type and RBR family E3 ubiquitin-protein ligases. Does not function with most RING-containing E3 ubiquitin-protein ligases because it lacks intrinsic E3-independent reactivity with lysine: in contrast, it has activity with the RBR family E3 enzymes, such as PRKN and ARIH1, that function like RING-HECT hybrids. Accepts ubiquitin from the E1 complex and catalyzes its covalent attachment to other proteins. In vitro
   1252..1291    +  CDS            rop (fragment): Rop protein, which maintains plasmids at low copy number; rop
   1393..1433    +  misc_feature   bom (fragment): basis of mobility region from pBR322
   1538..1642    +  promoter       AmpR promoter: bla
   1643..2503    +  CDS            AmpR: β-lactamase; bla; confers resistance to ampicillin, carbenicillin, and related antibiotics
   2674..3262    +  rep_origin     ori: high-copy-number ColE1/pMB1/pBR322/pUC origin of replication
   3448..3499    -  misc_feature   bom (fragment): basis of mobility region from pBR322
   3506..3583    +  promoter       lacI promoter: lacI
   3584..4666    +  CDS            lacI: lac repressor; lacI; The lac repressor binds to the lac operator to inhibit transcription in E. coli. This inhibition can be relieved by adding lactose or isopropyl-β-D-thiogalactopyranoside (IPTG).
   4679..4700    +  protein_bind   CAP binding site: CAP binding activates transcription in the presence of cAMP. E. coli catabolite activator protein
   4715..4745    +  promoter       lac promoter: promoter for the E. coli lac operon
   4753..4769    +  protein_bind   lac operator: The lac repressor binds to the lac operator to inhibit transcription in E. coli. This inhibition can be relieved by adding lactose or isopropyl-β-D-thiogalactopyranoside (IPTG). lac repressor encoded by lacI
   4789..4962    +  CDS            lacZα: LacZα fragment of β-galactosidase; lacZ fragment
   5226..5342    -  CDS            yciV (fragment): RNAAM_ECOLI - Also known as trpH From Escherichia coli (strain K12).
