[The description below was written by a language model from this plasmid's Addgene catalogue record and pLannotate feature annotations shown in this document.]
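Description:
GST-tag RNF14 binding E2 variant L3R14-1 is a pGEX-based bacterial expression plasmid of about 5.4 kb for producing an engineered ubiquitin-conjugating enzyme in E. coli. It replicates from a high-copy ColE1/pMB1-type origin and is selected with ampicillin through the β-lactamase gene (AmpR) and its own promoter. The backbone also carries lacI under its native promoter. Other annotations are typical pGEX remnants: short rop and bom fragments, a lac promoter/operator with a lacZα segment, and a small E. coli yciV fragment. None of these appear to play a role in the expression cassette.

Expression is driven by the tac promoter, a strong trp/lac hybrid, followed by a lac operator. Transcription is therefore held off by the plasmid-encoded lac repressor and can be induced with IPTG. The open reading frame begins with Schistosoma japonicum glutathione S-transferase, continues through a TEV protease recognition site (annotated as a fragment), and ends with the roughly 465 bp synthetic insert. The annotation software matches this insert to human UBE2L3 (UBCH7), an E2 that works with HECT and RBR-type E3 ligases. This suggests that L3R14-1 is a UBE2L3-derived variant, although the record does not list the specific substitutions.

According to the catalogue entry, the variant was selected for binding to RNF14, as part of work developing E2 variants to probe E3 ubiquitin ligase activities. The N-terminal GST tag allows glutathione-affinity purification or pull-down of the recombinant protein, and the TEV site should allow the tag to be removed afterwards.
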