Addgene plasmid #248589: GST-tag RNF14 binding E2 variant L3R14-1
Purpose: N-term GST tag E2 variant selected for RNF14
Depositing lab: Brenda Schulman. Depositing organization: Max Planck Institute of Biochemistry. Publication: E2 variants for probing E3 ubiquitin ligase activities. Du J, Andree GA, Horn-Ghetko D, Stier L, Singh J, Kostrhon S, Kiss L, Mann M, Sidhu SS, Schulman BA. Proc Natl Acad Sci U S A. 2026 Jan 6;123(1):e2524899122. doi: 10.1073/pnas.2524899122. Epub 2026 Jan 2. PubMed 41481455.
Backbone
  Vector backbone: pGEX
  Vector type: Bacterial Expression
Growth in bacteria
  Bacterial resistance: Ampicillin, 100 μg/mL
  Growth temperature: 37°C
  Growth strain: DH5alpha
  Copy number: High Copy
Gene/Insert
  Gene/Insert name: pGEX-GST-L3R14-1
  Species: Synthetic
  Insert size (bp): 465
  Tag / fusion protein: GST (N terminal on backbone)
  Cloning method: Gibson Cloning
  Sequencing primers: 5′ CCAGCAAGTATATAGCATGG
Terms and licenses: Academic/Nonprofit Terms; Industry Terms: Not Available to Industry
How to cite: GST-tag RNF14 binding E2 variant L3R14-1 was a gift from Brenda Schulman (Addgene plasmid # 248589 ; http://n2t.net/addgene:248589 ; RRID:Addgene_248589)
