>Addgene plasmid #248589 | GST-tag RNF14 binding E2 variant L3R14-1 | depositor partial sequence | sequence record 490181 | covers full insert, gex5 primer
CATCCTCCAAAATCGGATGAAAACCTGTATTTTCAGGGATCCATGGCGGCCAGCAGGAGGCTGATGAAGG
AGCTTGAAGAAATCCGCAAAGCAGGGATGAAAAACTTCCGTAACATCCAGGTTGATGAAGCTAATTTATT
GACTTGGCAAGGGCTTATTGTTCCTGACAACCCTCCATATGATAAGGGAGCCTTCAGAATCGAAATCAAC
TTTCCAGCAGAGTACCCATTCAAACCACCGAAGATCACATTTAAAACAAAGATCTATCACCCAAACATCG
ACGAAAAGGGGCAGGTCTGTCTGCCAGTAATTAGTGCCGAAAAGTGGCAGCGGGAGACCTGGACCGACCA
AGTAATCCAGTCCCTCATAGCACTGGTGAATGACCCCCAGCCTGAGCACCCGCTTCGGGCTGACCTAGCT
GAAGAATACTCTAAGGACCGTAAAAAATTCGCAAAGAATGCTGAAGAGTTTACAAAGAAATATGGGGAAA
AGCGACCTGTGGACTAAGCGGCCGCATCGTGACTGACTGACGATCTGCCTCGCGCGTTTCGGTGATGACG
GTGAAAACCTCTGACACATGCAGCTCCCGGAGACGGTCACAGCTTGTCTGTAAGCGGATGCCGGGAGCAG
ACAAGCCCGTCAGGGCGCGTCAGCGGGTGTTGGCGGGTGTCGGGGCGCAGCCATGACCCAGTCACGTAGC
GATAGCGGAGTGTATAATTCTTGAAGACGAAAGGGCCTCGTGATACGCCTATTTTTATAGGTTAATGTCA
TGATAATAATGGTTTCTTAGACGTCAGGTGGCACTTTTCGGGGAAATGTGCGCGGAACCCCTATTTGTTT
ATTTTTCTAAATACATTCAAATATGTATCCGCTCATGAGACAATAACCCTGATAAATGCTTCAATAATAT
TGAAAAAGGAAGAGTATGAGTATTCAACATTTCCGTGTCGCCCTTATTCCCTTTTTTGCGGCATTTTGCC
TTCCTGTTTTTGCTCACCCAGAAACGCTGGTGAAAGTAAAAGATGCTGAAGATCAGTTGGGTGCACGAGT
GGGTTACATCGAACTGGATCTCAACAGCGGTAAGATCCTTGAGAGTTTCGCCCCGAAGAACGTTTTCCAT
GATGAGCACTTTTAAAGTTCTGCTATGTGGCSCGGATTATCCCGGGTTGACGCCGGGCAAGAGCAACTCG
GTCGC
